>Addgene plasmid #108331 | pSN444 | depositor full sequence | sequence record 204412 | pSN444 sequence 4688 bps
ATGACCATGATTACGCCAAGCTTGCATGCATTTCTAAATTTTAGTTTAATAAAAAAATTTTAAAATAATA
CGAGTTTTGAGACTAACTTTCAATAAAAACCAAAAAATTGCTTCAAAAAAGAGCTCGCGCCGATTTACGA
TAAACACAGCGCGCTACGACACTCCGAAAACCGCGCCGCACCATTACATTCTCCGCCCCACCGCACGGTT
TGCGGAAGGCGATGAAATTGCTGGGCCTAAAATTTTAACCCTTTTTTTCCCGTTTTTCAACTGTTTTCCC
GATTTTTTCGATATTTTTTTCAGGTTTTTAGTTAGAAAAGTATATAAAAATTGCATTATTTGTAGTTTTC
GCTCGTAATTTGTGATAGAAAACGGCCAATTTGCCTAGATTTGTGATTCTACCAAGTGGAATTTTTGGGA
AAATATCAATATTCCACGATTTTTATTCAAATCATAACGTTTCGAAATTATCAGCTTAAATAAAACTAAA
ATAAATAATAAAATACTAAAAACCCTGAATTTCTCGGTTCTCGGTTCAGCTTGAGTTCGTTCTATACACG
TTATCGATTTTTGTCATTTCGTTTAATCATGGGTTTTGATTCATTTTAAATATGAAATTTGATTTATTCC
TCGTTTCGAAGTTGGTTTGTCTTGTCCGGCCGGTAAACAAATGTTATTAAAAAAAATAATAAATTTCGAA
ATTTTTCGTAATGTTCCGCAATCGTGTTTTTCCGTTTATCTCGTCTTCCCTTCCTTCAAATATACTATTT
ATTTTCTCAATTCACATATTTTCAGCCAGCCCTGCTCAACAAGTGGAATAAAAATGGGCGCGCCATGAAG
ATCTCCGTCATCCCAGAGCAAGTCGCCGAGACCCTCGACGCCGAGAACCACTTCATCGTCCGTGAGGTCT
TCGACGTCCACCTCTCCGACCAAGGATTCGAGCTCTCCACCCGTTCCGTCTCCCCATACCGTAAGGACTA
CATCTCCGACGACGACTCCGACGAGGACTCCGCCTGCTACGGAGCCTTCATCGACCAAGAGCTCGTCGGA
AAGATCGAGCTCAACTCCACCTGGAACGACCTCGCCTCCATCGAGCACATCGTCGTCTCCCACACCCACC
GTGGAAAGGGAGTCGCCCACTCCCTCATCGAGTTCGCCAAGAAGTGGGCCCTCTCCCGTCAACTCCTCGG
AATCCGTCTCGAGACCCAAACCAACAACGTCCCAGCCTGCAACCTCTACGCCAAGTGCGGATTCACCCTC
GGAGGAATCGACCTCTTCACCTACAAGACCCGTCCACAAGTCTCCAACGAGACCGCCATGTACTGGTACT
GGTTCTCCGGAGCCCAAGACGACGCCTAAGGTACCATGGTATTGATATCTGAGCTCCGCATCGGCCGCTG
TCATCAGATCGCCATCTCGCGCCCGTGCCTCTGACTTCTAAGTCCAATTACTCTTCAACATCCCTACATG
CTCTTTCTCCCTGTGCTCCCACCCCCTATTTTTGTTATTATCAAAAAAACTTCTTCTTAATTTCTTTGTT
TTTTAGCTTCTTTTAAGTCACCTCTAACAATGAAATTGTGTAGATTCAAAAATAGAATTAATTCGTAATA
AAAAGTCGAAAAAAATTGTGCTCCCTCCCCCCATTAATAATAATTCTATCCCAAAATCTACACAATGTTC
TGTGTACACTTCTTATGTTTTTTTTACTTCTGATAAATTTTTTTTGAAACATCATAGAAAAAACCGCACA
CAAAATACCTTATCATATGTTACGTTTCAGTTTATGACCGCAATTTTTATTTCTTCGCACGTCTGGGCCT
CTCATGACGTCAAATCATGCTCATCGTGAAAAAGTTTTGGAGTATTTTTGGAATTTTTCAATCAAGTGAA
AGTTTATGAAATTAATTTTCCTGCTTTTGCTTTTTGGGGGTTTCCCCTATTGTTTGTCAAGAGTTTCGAG
GACGGCGTTTTTCTTGCTAAAATCACAAGTATTGATGAGCACGATGCAAGAAAGATCGGAAGAAGGTTTG
GGTTTGAGGCTCAGTGGAAGGTGAGTAGAAGTTGATAATTTGAAAGTGGAGTAGTGTCTATGGGGTTTTT
GCCTTAAATGACAGAATACATTCCCAATATACCAAACATAACTGTTTCCTACTAGTCGGCCGTACGGGCC
CTTTCGTCTCGCGCGTTTCGGTGATGACGGTGAAAACCTCTGACACATGCAGCTCCCGGAGACGGTCACA
GCTTGTCTGTAAGCGGATGCCGGGAGCAGACAAGCCCGTCAGGGCGCGTCAGCGGGTGTTGGCGGGTGTC
GGGGCTGGCTTAACTATGCGGCATCAGAGCAGATTGTACTGAGAGTGCACCATATGCGGTGTGAAATACC
GCACAGATGCGTAAGGAGAAAATACCGCATCAGGCGGCCTTAATTAAGGGCCTCGTGATACGCCTATTTT
TATAGGTTAATGTCATGATAATAATGGTTTCTTAGACGTCAGGTGGCACTTTTCGGGGAAATGTGCGCGG
AACCCCTATTTGTTTATTTTTCTAAATACATTCAAATATGTATCCGCTCATGAGACAATAACCCTGATAA
ATGCTTCAATAATATTGAAAAAGGAAGAGTATGAGTATTCAACATTTCCGTGTCGCCCTTATTCCCTTTT
TTGCGGCATTTTGCCTTCCTGTTTTTGCTCACCCAGAAACGCTGGTGAAAGTAAAAGATGCTGAAGATCA
GTTGGGTGCACGAGTGGGTTACATCGAACTGGATCTCAACAGCGGTAAGATCCTTGAGAGTTTTCGCCCC
GAAGAACGTTTTCCAATGATGAGCACTTTTAAAGTTCTGCTATGTGGCGCGGTATTATCCCGTATTGACG
CCGGGCAAGAGCAACTCGGTCGCCGCATACACTATTCTCAGAATGACTTGGTTGAGTACTCACCAGTCAC
AGAAAAGCATCTTACGGATGGCATGACAGTAAGAGAATTATGCAGTGCTGCCATAACCATGAGTGATAAC
ACTGCGGCCAACTTACTTCTGACAACGATCGGAGGACCGAAGGAGCTAACCGCTTTTTTGCACAACATGG
GGGATCATGTAACTCGCCTTGATCGTTGGGAACCGGAGCTGAATGAAGCCATACCAAACGACGAGCGTGA
CACCACGATGCCTGTAGCAATGGCAACAACGTTGCGCAAACTATTAACTGGCGAACTACTTACTCTAGCT
TCCCGGCAACAATTAATAGACTGGATGGAGGCGGATAAAGTTGCAGGACCACTTCTGCGCTCGGCCCTTC
CGGCTGGCTGGTTTATTGCTGATAAATCTGGAGCCGGTGAGCGTGGGTCTCGCGGTATCATTGCAGCACT
GGGGCCAGATGGTAAGCCCTCCCGTATCGTAGTTATCTACACGACGGGGAGTCAGGCAACTATGGATGAA
CGAAATAGACAGATCGCTGAGATAGGTGCCTCACTGATTAAGCATTGGTAACTGTCAGACCAAGTTTACT
CATATATACTTTAGATTGATTTAAAACTTCATTTTTAATTTAAAAGGATCTAGGTGAAGATCCTTTTTGA
TAATCTCATGACCAAAATCCCTTAACGTGAGTTTTCGTTCCACTGAGCGTCAGACCCCGTAGAAAAGATC
AAAGGATCTTCTTGAGATCCTTTTTTTCTGCGCGTAATCTGCTGCTTGCAAACAAAAAAACCACCGCTAC
CAGCGGTGGTTTGTTTGCCGGATCAAGAGCTACCAACTCTTTTTCCGAAGGTAACTGGCTTCAGCAGAGC
GCAGATACCAAATACTGTCCTTCTAGTGTAGCCGTAGTTAGGCCACCACTTCAAGAACTCTGTAGCACCG
CCTACATACCTCGCTCTGCTAATCCTGTTACCAGTGGCTGCTGCCAGTGGCGATAAGTCGTGTCTTACCG
GGTTGGACTCAAGACGATAGTTACCGGATAAGGCGCAGCGGTCGGGCTGAACGGGGGGTTCGTGCACACA
GCCCAGCTTGGAGCGAACGACCTACACCGAACTGAGATACCTACAGCGTGAGCATTGAGAAAGCGCCACG
CTTCCCGAAGGGAGAAAGGCGGACAGGTATCCGGTAAGCGGCAGGGTCGGAACAGGAGAGCGCACGAGGG
AGCTTCCAGGGGGAAACGCCTGGTATCTTTATAGTCCTGTCGGGTTTCGCCACCTCTGACTTGAGCGTCG
ATTTTTGTGATGCTCGTCAGGGGGGCGGAGCCTATGGAAAAACGCCAGCAACGCGGCCTTTTTACGGTTC
CTGGCCTTTTGCTGGCCTTTTGCTCACATGTTCTTTCCTGCGTTATCCCCTGATTCTGTGGATAACCGTA
TTACCGCCTTTGAGTGAGCTGATACCGCTCGCCGCAGCCGAACGACCGAGCGCAGCGAGTCAGTGAGCGA
GGAAGCGGAAGAGCGCCCAATACGCAAACCGCCTCTCCCCGCGCGTTGGCCGATTCATTAATGCAGCTGG
CACGACAGGTTTCCCGACTGGAAAGCGGGCAGTGAGCGCAACGCAATTAATGTGAGTTAGCTCACTCATT
AGGCACCCCAGGCTTTACACTTTATGCTTCCGGCTCGTATGTTGTGTGGAATTGTGAGCGGATAACAATT
TCACACAGGAAACAGCTGGGGGTGGGGGGGGGGTTGGGGGTGGGGTGTTGTTGGGGTGTGTTTTGTGT
Features (pLannotate 1.2.2; 11 found; start..end, strand, type, name):
    835..1356    +  CDS            sat-1: STA_ECOLX - Protein inferred from homology: Swiss-Prot protein existence level 3. Involved in resistance to streptothricin, a broad-spectrum antibiotic produced by streptomycetes (PubMed:1850404). Detoxifies streptothricin via acetylation of the beta amino group of the first beta-lysyl moiety of streptothricin (By similarity). From Escherichia coli.
   1955..2050    +  CDS            aex-5 (fragment): AEX5_CAEEL - Also known as kpc-3 From Caenorhabditis elegans.
   2178..2213    +  CDS            rop (fragment): Rop protein, which maintains plasmids at low copy number; rop
   2315..2414    +  misc_feature   bom (fragment): basis of mobility region from pBR322
   2516..2620    +  promoter       AmpR promoter: bla
   2621..3481    +  CDS            AmpR: β-lactamase; bla; confers resistance to ampicillin, carbenicillin, and related antibiotics
   3652..4240    +  rep_origin     ori: high-copy-number ColE1/pMB1/pBR322/pUC origin of replication
   4423..4515    +  CDS            lacI (fragment): lac repressor; lacI; The lac repressor binds to the lac operator to inhibit transcription in E. coli. This inhibition can be relieved by adding lactose or isopropyl-β-D-thiogalactopyranoside (IPTG).
   4528..4549    +  protein_bind   CAP binding site: CAP binding activates transcription in the presence of cAMP. E. coli catabolite activator protein
   4564..4594    +  promoter       lac promoter: promoter for the E. coli lac operon
   4602..4618    +  protein_bind   lac operator: The lac repressor binds to the lac operator to inhibit transcription in E. coli. This inhibition can be relieved by adding lactose or isopropyl-β-D-thiogalactopyranoside (IPTG). lac repressor encoded by lacI
