>Addgene plasmid #108331 | pSN444 | addgene full sequence | sequence record 215077 | Addgene NGS Result
ATGACCATGATTACGCCAAGCTTGCATGCTGGGCCATGGCACCTTAACATTTCTAAATTTTAGTTTAATA
AAAAAATTTTAAAATAATACGAGTTTTGAGACTAACTTTCAATAAAAACCAAAAAATTGCTTCAAAAAAG
AGCTCGCGCCGATTTACGATAAACACAGCGCGCTACGACACTCCGAAAACCGCGCCGCACCATTACATTC
TCCGCCCCACCGCACGGTTTGCGGAAGGCGATGAAATTGCTGGGCCTAAAATTTTAACCCTTTTTTTCCC
GTTTTTCAACTGTTTTCCCGATTTTTTCGATATTTTTTTCAGGTTTTTAGTTAGAAAAGTATATAAAAAT
TGCATTATTTGTAGTTTTCGCTCGTAATTTGTGATAGAAAACGGCCAATTTGCCTAGATTTGTGATTCTA
CCAAGTGGAATTTTTGGGAAAATATCAATATTCCACGATTTTTATTCAAATCATAACGTTTCGAAATTAT
CAGCTTAAATAAAACTAAAATAAATAATAAAATACTAAAAACCCTGAATTTCTCGGTTCTCGGTTCAGCT
TGAGTTCGTTCTATACACGTTATCGATTTTTGTCATTTCGTTTAATCATGGGTTTTGATTCATTTTAAAT
ATGAAATTTGATTTATTCCTCGTTTCGAAGTTGGTTTGTCTTGTCCGGCCGGTAAACAAATGTTATTAAA
AAAAATAATAAATTTCGAAATTTTTCGTAATGTTCCGCAATCGTGTTTTTCCGTTTATCTCGTCTTCCCT
TCCTTCAAATATACTATTTATTTTCTCAATTCACATATTTTCAGCCAGCCCTGCTCAACAAGTGGAATAA
AAGGCGCGCCATGAAGATCTCCGTCATCCCAGAGCAAGTCGCCGAGACCCTCGACGCCGAGAACCACTTC
ATCGTCCGTGAGGTCTTCGACGTCCACCTCTCCGACCAAGGATTCGAGCTCTCCACCCGTTCCGTCTCCC
CATACCGTAAGGACTACATCTCCGACGACGACTCCGACGAGGACTCCGCCTGCTACGGAGCCTTCATCGA
CCAAGAGCTCGTCGGAAAGATCGAGCTCAACTCCACCTGGAACGACCTCGCCTCCATCGAGCACATTGTC
GTCTCCCACACCCACCGTGGAAAGGGAGTCGCCCACTCCCTCATCGAGTTCGCCAAGAAGTGGGCCCTCT
CCCGTCAACTCCTCGGAATCCGTCTCGAGACCCAAACCAACAACGTCCCAGCCTGCAACCTCTACGCCAA
GTGCGGATTCACCCTCGGAGGAATCGACCTCTTCACCTACAAGACCCGTCCACAAGTCTCCAACGAGACC
GCCATGTACTGGTACTGGTTCTCCGGAGCCCAAGACGACGCCTAAGGTACCATGGTATTGATATCTGAGC
TCCGCATCGGCCGCTGTCATCAGATCGCCATCTCGCGCCCGTGCCTCTGACTTCTAAGTCCAATTACTCT
TCAACATCCCTACATGCTCTTTCTCCCTGTGCTCCCACCCCCTATTTTTGTTATTATCAAAAAACTTCTC
TTAATTTCTTTGTTTTTTAGCTTCTTTTAAGTCACCTCTAACAATGAAATTGTGTAGATTCAAAAATAGA
ATTAATTCGTAATAAAAAGTCGAAAAAAATTGTGCTCCCTCCCCCCATTAATAATAATTCTATCCCAAAA
TCTACACAATGTTCTGTGTACACTTCTTATGTTTTTTACTTCTGATAAATTTTTTTGAAACATCATAGAA
AAAACCGCACACAAAATACCTTATCATATGTTACGTTTCAGTTTATGACCGCAATTTTTATTTCTTCGCA
CGTCTGGGCCTCTCATGACGTCAAATCATGCTCATCGTGAAAAAGTTTTGGAGTATTTTTGGAATTTTTC
AATCAAGTGAAAGTTTATGAAATTAATTTTCCTGCTTTTGCTTTTTGGGGTTTCCCCTATTGTTTGTCAA
GATTTCGAGGACGGCGTTTTTCTTGCTAAAATCACAAGTATTGATGAGCACGATGCAAGAAAGATCGGAA
GAAGGTTTGGGTTTGAGGCTCAGTGGAAGGTGAGTAGAAGTTGATAATTTGAAAGTGGAGTAGTGTCTAT
GGGGTTTTTGCCTTAAATGACAGAATACATTCCCAATATACCAAACATAACTGTTTCTACTAGTCGGCCG
TACGGGCCCTTTCGTCTCGCGCGTTTCGGTGATGACGGTGAAAACCTCTGACACATGCAGCTCCCGGAGA
CGGTCACAGCTTGTCTGTAAGCGGATGCCGGGAGCAGACAAGCCCGTCAGGGCGCGTCAGCGGGTGTTGG
CGGGTGTCGGGGCTGGCTTAACTATGCGGCATCAGAGCAGATTGTACTGAGAGTGCACCATATGCGGTGT
GAAATACCGCACAGATGCGTAAGGAGAAAATACCGCATCAGGCGGCCTTAATTAAGGGCCTCGTGATACG
CCTATTTTTATAGGTTAATGTCATGATAATAATGGTTTCTTAGACGTCAGGTGGCACTTTTCGGGGAAAT
GTGCGCGGAACCCCTATTTGTTTATTTTTCTAAATACATTCAAATATGTATCCGCTCATGAGACAATAAC
CCTGATAAATGCTTCAATAATATTGAAAAAGGAAGAGTATGAGTATTCAACATTTCCGTGTCGCCCTTAT
TCCCTTTTTTGCGGCATTTTGCCTTCCTGTTTTTGCTCACCCAGAAACGCTGGTGAAAGTAAAAGATGCT
GAAGATCAGTTGGGTGCACGAGTGGGTTACATCGAACTGGATCTCAACAGCGGTAAGATCCTTGAGAGTT
TTCGCCCCGAAGAACGTTTTCCAATGATGAGCACTTTTAAAGTTCTGCTATGTGGCGCGGTATTATCCCG
TATTGACGCCGGGCAAGAGCAACTCGGTCGCCGCATACACTATTCTCAGAATGACTTGGTTGAGTACTCA
CCAGTCACAGAAAAGCATCTTACGGATGGCATGACAGTAAGAGAATTATGCAGTGCTGCCATAACCATGA
GTGATAACACTGCGGCCAACTTACTTCTGACAACGATCGGAGGACCGAAGGAGCTAACCGCTTTTTTGCA
CAACATGGGGGATCATGTAACTCGCCTTGATCGTTGGGAACCGGAGCTGAATGAAGCCATACCAAACGAC
GAGCGTGACACCACGATGCCTGTAGCAATGGCAACAACGTTGCGCAAACTATTAACTGGCGAACTACTTA
CTCTAGCTTCCCGGCAACAATTAATAGACTGGATGGAGGCGGATAAAGTTGCAGGACCACTTCTGCGCTC
GGCCCTTCCGGCTGGCTGGTTTATTGCTGATAAATCTGGAGCCGGTGAGCGTGGGTCTCGCGGTATCATT
GCAGCACTGGGGCCAGATGGTAAGCCCTCCCGTATCGTAGTTATCTACACGACGGGGAGTCAGGCAACTA
TGGATGAACGAAATAGACAGATCGCTGAGATAGGTGCCTCACTGATTAAGCATTGGTAACTGTCAGACCA
AGTTTACTCATATATACTTTAGATTGATTTAAAACTTCATTTTTAATTTAAAAGGATCTAGGTGAAGATC
CTTTTTGATAATCTCATGACCAAAATCCCTTAACGTGAGTTTTCGTTCCACTGAGCGTCAGACCCCGTAG
AAAAGATCAAAGGATCTTCTTGAGATCCTTTTTTTCTGCGCGTAATCTGCTGCTTGCAAACAAAAAAACC
ACCGCTACCAGCGGTGGTTTGTTTGCCGGATCAAGAGCTACCAACTCTTTTTCCGAAGGTAACTGGCTTC
AGCAGAGCGCAGATACCAAATACTGTTCTTCTAGTGTAGCCGTAGTTAGGCCACCACTTCAAGAACTCTG
TAGCACCGCCTACATACCTCGCTCTGCTAATCCTGTTACCAGTGGCTGCTGCCAGTGGCGATAAGTCGTG
TCTTACCGGGTTGGACTCAAGACGATAGTTACCGGATAAGGCGCAGCGGTCGGGCTGAACGGGGGGTTCG
TGCACACAGCCCAGCTTGGAGCGAACGACCTACACCGAACTGAGATACCTACAGCGTGAGCTATGAGAAA
GCGCCACGCTTCCCGAAGGGAGAAAGGCGGACAGGTATCCGGTAAGCGGCAGGGTCGGAACAGGAGAGCG
CACGAGGGAGCTTCCAGGGGGAAACGCCTGGTATCTTTATAGTCCTGTCGGGTTTCGCCACCTCTGACTT
GAGCGTCGATTTTTGTGATGCTCGTCAGGGGGGCGGAGCCTATGGAAAAACGCCAGCAACGCGGCCTTTT
TACGGTTCCTGGCCTTTTGCTGGCCTTTTGCTCACATGTTCTTTCCTGCGTTATCCCCTGATTCTGTGGA
TAACCGTATTACCGCCTTTGAGTGAGCTGATACCGCTCGCCGCAGCCGAACGACCGAGCGCAGCGAGTCA
GTGAGCGAGGAAGCGGAAGAGCGCCCAATACGCAAACCGCCTCTCCCCGCGCGTTGGCCGATTCATTAAT
GCAGCTGGCACGACAGGTTTCCCGACTGGAAAGCGGGCAGTGAGCGCAACGCAATTAATGTGAGTTAGCT
CACTCATTAGGCACCCCAGGCTTTACACTTTATGCTTCCGGCTCGTATGTTGTGTGGAATTGTGAGCGGA
TAACAATTTCACACAGGAAACAGCT
Features (pLannotate 1.2.2; 11 found; start..end, strand, type, name):
    851..1372    +  CDS            sat-1: STA_ECOLX - Protein inferred from homology: Swiss-Prot protein existence level 3. Involved in resistance to streptothricin, a broad-spectrum antibiotic produced by streptomycetes (PubMed:1850404). Detoxifies streptothricin via acetylation of the beta amino group of the first beta-lysyl moiety of streptothricin (By similarity). From Escherichia coli.
   1907..2059    +  CDS            aex-5 (fragment): AEX5_CAEEL - Also known as kpc-3 From Caenorhabditis elegans.
   2186..2221    +  CDS            rop (fragment): Rop protein, which maintains plasmids at low copy number; rop
   2323..2422    +  misc_feature   bom (fragment): basis of mobility region from pBR322
   2524..2628    +  promoter       AmpR promoter: bla
   2629..3489    +  CDS            AmpR: β-lactamase; bla; confers resistance to ampicillin, carbenicillin, and related antibiotics
   3660..4248    +  rep_origin     ori: high-copy-number ColE1/pMB1/pBR322/pUC origin of replication
   4431..4523    +  CDS            lacI (fragment): lac repressor; lacI; The lac repressor binds to the lac operator to inhibit transcription in E. coli. This inhibition can be relieved by adding lactose or isopropyl-β-D-thiogalactopyranoside (IPTG).
   4536..4557    +  protein_bind   CAP binding site: CAP binding activates transcription in the presence of cAMP. E. coli catabolite activator protein
   4572..4602    +  promoter       lac promoter: promoter for the E. coli lac operon
   4610..4626    +  protein_bind   lac operator: The lac repressor binds to the lac operator to inhibit transcription in E. coli. This inhibition can be relieved by adding lactose or isopropyl-β-D-thiogalactopyranoside (IPTG). lac repressor encoded by lacI
