[The description below was written by a language model from this plasmid's Addgene catalogue record and pLannotate feature annotations shown in this document.]
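Description:
pSN444 is a C. elegans expression plasmid built on the delta pSM backbone, a small worm expression vector, and is designed to give nematodes dominant resistance to the aminoglycoside-like antibiotic nourseothricin. In E. coli it is maintained as a high-copy plasmid through a ColE1/pUC-type origin and selected with ampicillin via the β-lactamase gene and its native promoter. The annotation also picks up backbone remnants that have no role in the worm cassette: short rop, bom and lacI fragments, plus a CAP site, lac promoter and lac operator lying just upstream of the cloning region.

The payload is streptothricin acetyltransferase 2 (Sat2), listed as a synthetic insert, placed under the rps-27 promoter, which was inserted between the SphI and AscI sites of the backbone. As a ribosomal protein gene promoter, it would be expected to give broad expression. The feature tables do not annotate the promoter itself, but they identify a roughly 520 bp open reading frame matching an E. coli streptothricin acetyltransferase, an enzyme that detoxifies streptothricin-class compounds by acetylating the β-lysyl moiety. A short fragment matching C. elegans aex-5 lies downstream of the coding region; it may reflect worm genomic sequence carried in the backbone's 3′ region, although the record does not name a 3′ UTR.

Two sequence records are available, a depositor sequence of 4,688 bp and a slightly shorter sequencing-derived record of 4,645 bp. They share the same feature set and order with small coordinate differences. The plasmid is intended as a selection marker for transgenic worms and, according to the associated publication title, for C. elegans genome editing.
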