Addgene plasmid #108331: pSN444
Purpose: Expresses Sat2 for Nourseothricin resistance selection of C. elegans
Depositing lab: Shinsuke Niwa. Depositing organization: Tohoku University, Frontier Research Institute for Interdisciplinary Sciences. Publication: Streptothricin acetyl transferase 2 (Sat2): A dominant selection marker for Caenorhabditis elegans genome editing. Obinata H, Sugimoto A, Niwa S. PLoS One. 2018 May 9;13(5):e0197128. doi: 10.1371/journal.pone.0197128. eCollection 2018. PubMed 29742140.
Backbone
  Vector backbone: delta pSM
  Backbone manufacturer: C.I. Bargmann and S. MaCarroll
  Backbone size w/o insert (bp): 3500
  Total vector size (bp): 4688
  Modifications to backbone: rps-27 promoter was inserted between SphI/AscI sites.
  Vector type: Worm Expression
  Selectable markers: Nourseothricin
Growth in bacteria
  Bacterial resistance: Ampicillin, 100 μg/mL
  Growth temperature: 37°C
  Growth strain: DH5alpha
  Copy number: High Copy
Gene/Insert
  Gene/Insert name: Streptothricin acetyl transferase 2 (alt name: Sat2)
  Species: C. elegans (nematode), Synthetic
  Insert size (bp): 1358
  Promoter: rps-27 promoter
  Cloning method: Unknown
  Sequencing primers: 5′ gtggggtgttgttggggtgtg
Terms and licenses: Academic/Nonprofit Terms; Industry Terms: Not Available to Industry
How to cite: pSN444 was a gift from Shinsuke Niwa (Addgene plasmid # 108331 ; http://n2t.net/addgene:108331 ; RRID:Addgene_108331)
